>Addgene plasmid #128974 | pMM0286 | addgene full sequence | sequence record 259091 | Addgene NGS Result
GAATAAGGGCGACACGGAAATGTTGAATACTCATACTCTTCCTTTTTCAATATTATTGAAGCATTTATCA
GGGTTATTGTCTCATGAGCGGATACATATTTGAATGTATTTAGAAAAATAAACAAATAGGGGTTCCGCGC
ACATTTCCCCGAAAAGTGCCACCTGGGTCCTTTTCATCACGTGCTATAAAAATAATTATAATTTAAATTT
TTTAATATAAATATATAAATTAAAAATAGAAAGTAAAAAAAGAAATTAAAGAAAAAATAGTTTTTGTTTT
CCGAAGATGTAAAAGACTCTAGGGGGATCGCCAACAAATACTACCTTTTATCTTGCTCTTCCTGCTCTCA
GGTATTAATGCCGAATTGTTTCATCTTGTCTGTGTAGAAGACCACACACGAAAATCCTGTGATTTTACAT
TTTACTTATCGTTAATCGAATGTATATCTATTTAATCTGCTTTTCTTGTCTAATAAATATATATGTAAAG
TACGCTTTTTGTTGAAATTTTTTAAACCTTTGTTTATTTTTTTTTCTTCATTCCGTAACTCTTCTACCTT
CTTTATTTACTTTCTAAAATCCAAATACAAAACATAAAAATAAATAAACACAGAGTAAATTCCCAAATTA
TTCCATCATTAAAAGATACGAGGCGCGTGTAAGTTACAGGCAAGCGATCCGTCTAAGAAACCATTATTAT
CATGACATTAACCTATAAAAATAGGCGTATCACGAGGCCCTTTCGTCTCGCGCGTTTCGGTGATGACGGT
GAAAACCTCTGACACATGCAGCTCCCGGAGACGGTCACAGCTTGTCTGTAAGCGGATGCCGGGAGCAGAC
AAGCCCGTCAGGGCGCGTCAGCGGGTGTTGGCGGGTGTCGGGGCTGGCTTAACTATGCGGCATCAGAGCA
GATTGTACTGAGAGTGCACCATACCACCTTTTCAATTCATCATTTTTTTTTTATTCTTTTTTTTGATTTC
GGTTTCCTTGAAATTTTTTTGATTCGGTAATCTCCGAACAGAAGGAAGAACGAAGGAAGGAGCACAGACT
TAGATTGGTATATATACGCATATGTAGTGTTGAAGAAACATGAAATTGCCCAGTATTCTTAACCCAACTG
CACAGAACAAAAACCTGCAGGAAACGAAGATAAATCATGTCGAAAGCTACATATAAGGAACGTGCTGCTA
CTCATCCTAGTCCTGTTGCTGCCAAGCTATTTAATATCATGCACGAAAAGCAAACAAACTTGTGTGCTTC
ATTGGATGTTCGTACCACCAAGGAATTACTGGAGTTAGTTGAAGCATTAGGTCCCAAAATTTGTTTACTA
AAAACACATGTGGATATCTTGACTGATTTTTCCATGGAGGGCACAGTTAAGCCGCTAAAGGCATTATCCG
CCAAGTACAATTTTTTACTCTTCGAAGACAGAAAATTTGCTGACATTGGTAATACAGTCAAATTGCAGTA
CTCTGCGGGTGTATACAGAATAGCAGAATGGGCAGACATTACGAATGCACACGGTGTGGTGGGCCCAGGT
ATTGTTAGCGGTTTGAAGCAGGCGGCAGAAGAAGTAACAAAGGAACCTAGAGGCCTTTTGATGTTAGCAG
AATTGTCATGCAAGGGCTCCCTATCTACTGGAGAATATACTAAGGGTACTGTTGACATTGCGAAGAGCGA
CAAAGATTTTGTTATCGGCTTTATTGCTCAAAGAGACATGGGTGGAAGAGATGAAGGTTACGATTGGTTG
ATTATGACACCCGGTGTGGGTTTAGATGACAAGGGAGACGCATTGGGTCAACAGTATAGAACCGTGGATG
ATGTGGTCTCTACAGGATCTGACATTATTATTGTTGGAAGAGGACTATTTGCAAAGGGAAGGGATGCTAA
GGTAGAGGGTGAACGTTACAGAAAAGCAGGCTGGGAAGCATATTTGAGAAGATGCGGCCAGCAAAACTAA
AAAACTGTATTATAAGTAAATGCATGTATACTAAACTCACAAATTAGAGCTTCAATTTAATTATATCAGT
TATTACCCTATGCGGTGTGAAATACCGCACAGATGCGTAAGGAGAAAATACCGCATCAGGAAATTGTAAG
CGTTAATATTTTGTTAAAATTCGCGTTAAATTTTTGTTAAATCAGCTCATTTTTTAACCAATAGGCCGAA
ATCGGCAAAATCCCTTATAAATCAAAAGAATAGACCGAGATAGGGT
[37 nt withheld, positions 2217-2253]
AAAGAACGTGGACTCCAACGTCAAAGG
[49 nt withheld, positions 2281-2329]
T
[91 nt withheld, positions 2331-2421]
G
[124 nt withheld, positions 2423-2546]
CCATTCGCCATTCAGGCTGCGCAACTGTTGGGAAGGGCGATCGGTGCGGGCCTCTTCGCTATTACGCCAG
CTGGCGAAAGGGGGATGTGCTGCAAGGCGATTAAGTTGGGTAACGCCAGGGTTTTCCCAGTCACGACGTT
GTAAAACGACGGCCAGTGAGCGCGCGTAATACGACTCACTATAGGGCGAATTGGGTACGTTGCTAGCTTC
GTACCTTATATTGAATTTTCAAAAATTCTTACTTTTTTTTTGGATGGACGCAAAGAAGTTTAATAATCAT
ATTACATGGCATTACCACCATATACATATCCATATACATATCCATATCTAATCTTACTTATATGTTGTGG
AAATGTAAAGAGCCCCATTATCTTAGCCTAAAAAAACCTTCTCTTTGGAACTTTCAGTAATACGCTTAAC
TGCTCATTGCTATATTGAAGTGCGGCCGCGCGTGGGCGTGGGCGGCGTGGGCGTCTAGACCGTGCGTCCT
CGTCTTCACCGGTCGCGTTCCTGAAACGCAGATGTGCCTCGCGCCGCACTGCTCCGAACAATAAAGATTC
TACAATACTAGCTTTTATGGTTATGAAGAGGAAAAATTGGCAGTAACCTGGCCCCACAAACCTTCAAATT
AACGAATCAAATTAACAACCATAGGATGATAATGCGATTAGTTTTTTAGCCTTATTTCTGGGGTAATTAA
TCAGCGAAGCGATGATTTTTGATCTATTAACAGATATATAAATGGAAAAGCTGCATAACCACTTTAACTA
ATACTTTCAACATTTTCAGTTTGTATTACTTCTTATTCAAATGTCATAAAAGTATCAACAAAAAATTGTT
AATATACCTCTATACTTTAACGTCAAGGAGAAAAAACTATACTCGAGGTCGACGGTATCGATAAGCTTGA
TATCGAATTCCTGCAGCCCGGGATGTCTAAAGGTGAAGAATTATTCACTGGTGTTGTCCCAATTTTGGTT
GAATTAGATGGTGATGTTAATGGTCACAAATTTTCTGTCTCCGGTGAAGGTGAAGGTGATGCTACTTACG
GTAAATTGACCTTAAAATTGATTTGTACTACTGGTAAATTGCCAGTTCCATGGCCAACCTTAGTCACTAC
TTTAGGTTATGGTTTGCAATGTTTTGCTAGATACCCAGATCATATGAAACAACATGACTTTTTCAAGTCT
GCCATGCCAGAAGGTTATGTTCAAGAAAGAACTATTTTTTTCAAAGATGACGGTAACTACAAGACCAGAG
CTGAAGTCAAGTTTGAAGGTGATACCTTAGTTAATAGAATCGAATTAAAAGGTATTGATTTTAAAGAAGA
TGGTAACATTTTAGGTCACAAATTGGAATACAACTATAACTCTCACAATGTTTACATCACTGCTGACAAA
CAAAAGAATGGTATCAAAGCTAACTTCAAAATTAGACACAACATTGAAGATGGTGGTGTTCAATTAGCTG
ACCATTATCAACAAAATACTCCAATTGGTGATGGTCCAGTCTTGTTACCAGACAACCATTACTTATCCTA
TCAATCTGCCTTATCCAAAGATCCAAACGAAAAGAGAGACCACATGGTCTTGTTAGAATTTGTTACTGCT
GCTGGTATTACCCATGGTATTGATGAATTGTACAAATAATAGGGCGCGCCACTTCTAAATAAGCGAATTT
CTTATGATTTATGATTTTTATTATTAAATAAGTTATAAAAAAAATAAGTGTATACAAATTTTAAAGTGAC
TCTTAGGTTTTAAAACGAAAATTCTTATTCTTGAGTAACTCTTTCCTGTAGGTCAGGTTGCTTTCTCAGG
TATAGTATGAGGTCGCTCTTATTGACCACACCTCTACCGGCAGATCCGCTAGGGATAACAGGGTAATATG
AGCTCCAGCTTTTGTTCCCTTTAGTGAGGGTTAATTGCGCGCTTGGCGTAATCATGGTCATAGCTGTTTC
CTGTGTGAAATTGTTATCCGCTCACAATTCCACACAACATACGAGCCGGAAGCATAAAGTGTAAAGCCTG
GGGTGCCTAATGAGTGAGCTAACTCACATTAATTGCGTTGCGCTCACTGCCCGCTTTCCAGTCGGGAAAC
CTGTCGTGCCAGCTGCATTAATGAATCGGCCAACGCGCGGGGAGAGGCGGTTTGCGTATTGGGCGCTCTT
CCGCTTCCTCGCTCACTGACTCGCTGCGCTCGGTCGTTCGGCTGCGGCGAGCGGTATCAGCTCACTCAAA
GGCGGTAATACGGTTATCCACAGAATCAGGGGATAACGCAGGAAAGAACATGTGAGCAAAAGGCCAGCAA
AAGGCCAGGAACCGTAAAAAGGCCGCGTTGCTGGCGTTTTTCCATAGGCTCCGCCCCCCTGACGAGCATC
ACAAAAATCGACGCTCAAGTCAGAGGTGGCGAAACCCGACAGGACTATAAAGATACCAGGCGTTTCCCCC
TGGAAGCTCCCTCGTGCGCTCTCCTGTTCCGACCCTGCCGCTTACCGGATACCTGTCCGCCTTTCTCCCT
TCGGGAAGCGTGGCGCTTTCTCATAGCTCACGCTGTAGGTATCTCAGTTCGGTGTAGGTCGTTCGCTCCA
AGCTGGGCTGTGTGCACGAACCCCCCGTTCAGCCCGACCGCTGCGCCTTATCCGGTAACTATCGTCTTGA
GTCCAACCCGGTAAGACACGACTTATCGCCACTGGCAGCAGCCACTGGTAACAGGATTAGCAGAGCGAGG
TATGTAGGCGGTGCTACAGAGTTCTTGAAGTGGTGGCCTAACTACGGCTACACTAGAAGAACAGTATTTG
GTATCTGCGCTCTGCTGAAGCCAGTTACCTTCGGAAAAAGAGTTGGTAGCTCTTGATCCGGCAAACAAAC
CACCGCTGGTAGCGGTGGTTTTTTTGTTTGCAAGCAGCAGATTACGCGCAGAAAAAAAGGATCTCAAGAA
GATCCTTTGATCTTTTCTACGGGGTCTGACGCTCAGTGGAACGAAAACTCACGTTAAGGGATTTTGGTCA
TGAGATTATCAAAAAGGATCTTCACCTAGATCCTTTTAAATTAAAAATGAAGTTTTAAATCAATCTAAAG
TATATATGAGTAAACTTGGTCTGACAGTTACCAATGCTTAATCAGTGAGGCACCTATCTCAGCGATCTGT
CTATTTCGTTCATCCATAGTTGCCTGACTCCCCGTCGTGTAGATAACTACGATACGGGAGGGCTTACCAT
CTGGCCCCAGTGCTGCAATGATACCGCGAGACCCACGCTCACCGGCTCCAGATTTATCAGCAATAAACCA
GCCAGCCGGAAGGGCCGAGCGCAGAAGTGGTCCTGCAACTTTATCCGCCTCCATCCAGTCTATTAATTGT
TGCCGGGAAGCTAGAGTAAGTAGTTCGCCAGTTAATAGTTTGCGCAACGTTGTTGCCATTGCTACAGGCA
TCGTGGTGTCACGCTCGTCGTTTGGTATGGCTTCATTCAGCTCCGGTTCCCAACGATCAAGGCGAGTTAC
ATGATCCCCCATGTTGTGCAAAAAAGCGGTTAGCTCCTTCGGTCCTCCGATCGTTGTCAGAAGTAAGTTG
GCCGCAGTGTTATCACTCATGGTTATGGCAGCACTGCATAATTCTCTTACTGTCATGCCATCCGTAAGAT
GCTTTTCTGTGACTGGTGAGTACTCAACCAAGTCATTCTGAGAATAGTGTATGCGGCGACCGAGTTGCTC
TTGCCCGGCGTCAATACGGGATAATACCGCGCCACATAGCAGAACTTTAAAAGTGCTCATCATTGGAAAA
CGTTCTTCGGGGCGAAAACTCTCAAGGATCTTACCGCTGTTGAGATCCAGTTCGATGTAACCCACTCGTG
CACCCAACTGATCTTCAGCATCTTTTACTTTCACCAGCGTTTCTGGGTGAGCAAAAACAGGAAGGCAAAA
TGCCGCAAAAAAGG
Features (pLannotate 1.2.2; 22 found; start..end, strand, type, name):
     35..139     -  promoter       AmpR promoter: bla
    176..679     +  misc_feature   CEN/ARS: S. cerevisiae CEN6 centromere fused to an autonomously replicating sequence
    747..782     +  CDS            rop (fragment): Rop protein, which maintains plasmids at low copy number; rop
    884..933     +  misc_feature   bom (fragment): basis of mobility region from pBR322
    941..1156    +  promoter       URA3 promoter: S. cerevisiae URA3
   1157..1960    +  CDS            URA3: orotidine-5'-phosphate decarboxylase, required for uracil biosynthesis; S. cerevisiae URA3; yeast auxotrophic marker, counterselectable with 5-fluoroorotic acid (5-FOA)
   2039..2090    +  misc_feature   bom (fragment): basis of mobility region from pBR322
   2118..2546    -  rep_origin     f1 ori (sequence partly withheld): f1 bacteriophage origin of replication; arrow indicates direction of (+) strand synthesis
   2550..2705    -  CDS            lacZα (fragment): LacZα fragment of β-galactosidase; lacZ fragment
   2713..2731    +  promoter       T7 promoter: promoter for bacteriophage T7 RNA polymerase
   2776..2987    +  promoter       GAL10 promoter (fragment): S. cerevisiae GAL10; inducible promoter, regulated by Gal4
   3026..3416    +  promoter       GAL1 promoter (fragment): S. cerevisiae GAL1; inducible promoter, regulated by Gal4
   3428..3478    -  misc_feature   MCS (fragment): pBluescript multiple cloning site
   3479..4195    +  CDS            yeGFP: yeast-enhanced green fluorescent protein codons optimized for translation in S. cerevisiae and C. albicans
   4219..4406    +  terminator     ADH1 terminator: S. cerevisiae ADH1; transcription terminator for the S. cerevisiae alcohol dehydrogenase 1 (ADH1) gene
   4454..4472    -  promoter       T3 promoter: promoter for bacteriophage T3 RNA polymerase
   4517..4533    -  protein_bind   lac operator: The lac repressor binds to the lac operator to inhibit transcription in E. coli. This inhibition can be relieved by adding lactose or isopropyl-β-D-thiogalactopyranoside (IPTG). lac repressor encoded by lacI
   4541..4571    -  promoter       lac promoter: promoter for the E. coli lac operon
   4586..4607    -  protein_bind   CAP binding site: CAP binding activates transcription in the presence of cAMP. E. coli catabolite activator protein
   4620..4712    -  CDS            lacI (fragment): lac repressor; lacI; The lac repressor binds to the lac operator to inhibit transcription in E. coli. This inhibition can be relieved by adding lactose or isopropyl-β-D-thiogalactopyranoside (IPTG).
   4895..5483    -  rep_origin     ori: high-copy-number ColE1/pMB1/pBR322/pUC origin of replication
   5654..34      -  CDS            AmpR (across the origin): β-lactamase; bla; confers resistance to ampicillin, carbenicillin, and related antibiotics
