[The description below was written by a language model from this plasmid's Addgene catalogue record and pLannotate feature annotations shown in this document.]
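Description:
pMM0286 is a yeast reporter plasmid built on a pRS416-type (pMM8) centromeric shuttle backbone of about 6.5 kb. In Saccharomyces cerevisiae it is maintained at low copy through the CEN6/ARS4 element and selected with the URA3 auxotrophic marker, which can also be counterselected with 5-fluoroorotic acid. In E. coli it replicates from a high-copy ColE1/pUC-type origin and is selected with ampicillin via the β-lactamase gene. The backbone also retains the usual pBluescript-derived elements: an f1 phage origin, lacZα and lac promoter/operator remnants, and flanking T7 and T3 promoters.

The payload is a single reporter cassette, pZF(3oBS)-yEVENUS. According to the catalogue entry, a synthetic promoter called pZF drives a yeast-enhanced Venus yellow fluorescent protein. The "3oBS" label presumably refers to three binding sites for a zinc-finger DNA-binding domain, but the record does not spell this out. The automated annotation shows the promoter region as fragments of the GAL10 and GAL1 promoters, which suggests pZF is derived from the GAL1-10 intergenic region, although the binding sites themselves are not annotated. The fluorescent protein reading frame is labelled yeGFP by the annotation tool, most likely because Venus is a close GFP derivative, and the catalogue name should be taken as the intended identity. An ADH1 terminator follows the reporter.

The plasmid comes from a yeast optogenetic toolkit for controlling gene expression. It presumably provides the fluorescent readout for a cognate zinc-finger-based transcription factor that is supplied separately, since no such factor is encoded here.
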