Addgene plasmid #128974: pMM0286
Purpose: Reporter plasmid, pZF(3oBS)-yEVENUS
Depositing lab: Megan McClean. Depositing organization: University of Wisconsin, Madison. Publication: A yeast optogenetic toolkit (yOTK) for gene expression control in Saccharomyces cerevisiae. An-Adirekkun JM, Stewart CJ, Geller SH, Patel MT, Melendez J, Oakes BL, Noyes MB, McClean MN. Biotechnol Bioeng. 2019 Dec 2. doi: 10.1002/bit.27234. PubMed 31788779.
Backbone
  Vector backbone: pRS416/pMM8 URA3 CEN6 ARS4
  Vector type: Yeast Expression
Growth in bacteria
  Bacterial resistance: Ampicillin, 100 μg/mL
  Growth temperature: 37°C
  Growth strain: DH5alpha
  Copy number: High Copy
Gene/Insert
  Gene/Insert name: pZF(3oBS)-yEVENUS
  Species: S. cerevisiae (budding yeast)
  Cloning method: Restriction Enzyme; 5′ cloning site unknown (unknown if destroyed); 3′ cloning site unknown (unknown if destroyed)
Terms and licenses: Academic/Nonprofit Terms; Industry Terms: Not Available to Industry
How to cite: pMM0286 was a gift from Megan McClean (Addgene plasmid # 128974 ; http://n2t.net/addgene:128974 ; RRID:Addgene_128974)
