>Addgene plasmid #128974 | pMM0286 | depositor partial sequence | sequence record 247319 | pMM0286 sequence 6492 bps
TCGCGCGTTTCGGTGATGACGGTGAAAACCTCTGACACATGCAGCTCCCGGAGACGGTCACAGCTTGTCT
GTAAGCGGATGCCGGGAGCAGACAAGCCCGTCAGGGCGCGTCAGCGGGTGTTGGCGGGTGTCGGGGCTGG
CTTAACTATGCGGCATCAGAGCAGATTGTACTGAGAGTGCACCATACCACAGCTTTTCAATTCAATTCAT
CATTTTTTTTTTATTCTTTTTTTTGATTTCGGTTTCTTTGAAATTTTTTTGATTCGGTAATCTCCGAACA
GAAGGAAGAACGAAGGAAGGAGCACAGACTTAGATTGGTATATATACGCATATGTAGTGTTGAAGAAACA
TGAAATTGCCCAGTATTCTTAACCCAACTGCACAGAACAAAAACCTGCAGGAAACGAAGATAAATCATGT
CGAAAGCTACATATAAGGAACGTGCTGCTACTCATCCTAGTCCTGTTGCTGCCAAGCTATTTAATATCAT
GCACGAAAAGCAAACAAACTTGTGTGCTTCATTGGATGTTCGTACCACCAAGGAATTACTGGAGTTAGTT
GAAGCATTAGGTCCCAAAATTTGTTTACTAAAAACACATGTGGATATCTTGACTGATTTTTCCATGGAGG
GCACAGTTAAGCCGCTAAAGGCATTATCCGCCAAGTACAATTTTTTACTCTTCGAAGACAGAAAATTTGC
TGACATTGGTAATACAGTCAAATTGCAGTACTCTGCGGGTGTATACAGAATAGCAGAATGGGCAGACATT
ACGAATGCACACGGTGTGGTGGGCCCAGGTATTGTTAGCGGTTTGAAGCAGGCGGCAGAAGAAGTAACAA
AGGAACCTAGAGGCCTTTTGATGTTAGCAGAATTGTCATGCAAGGGCTCCCTATCTACTGGAGAATATAC
TAAGGGTACTGTTGACATTGCGAAGAGCGACAAAGATTTTGTTATCGGCTTTATTGCTCAAAGAGACATG
GGTGGAAGAGATGAAGGTTACGATTGGTTGATTATGACACCCGGTGTGGGTTTAGATGACAAGGGAGACG
CATTGGGTCAACAGTATAGAACCGTGGATGATGTGGTCTCTACAGGATCTGACATTATTATTGTTGGAAG
AGGACTATTTGCAAAGGGAAGGGATGCTAAGGTAGAGGGTGAACGTTACAGAAAAGCAGGCTGGGAAGCA
TATTTGAGAAGATGCGGCCAGCAAAACTAAAAAACTGTATTATAAGTAAATGCATGTATACTAAACTCAC
AAATTAGAGCTTCAATTTAATTATATCAGTTATTACCCTATGCGGTGTGAAATACCGCACAGATGCGTAA
GGAGAAAATACCGCATCAGGAAATTGTAAACGTTAATATTTTGTTAAAATTCGCGTTAAATTTTTGTTAA
ATCAGCTCATTTTTTAACCAATAGGCCGAAATCGGCAAAATCCCTTATAAATCAAAAGAATAGACCGAGA
TAGGGT
[37 nt withheld, positions 1477-1513]
AAAGAACGTGGACTCCAACGTCAAAGG
[49 nt withheld, positions 1541-1589]
T
[91 nt withheld, positions 1591-1681]
G
[124 nt withheld, positions 1683-1806]
CGCGCCATTCGCCATTCAGGCTGCGCAACTGTTGGGAAGGGCGATCGGTGCGGGCCTCTTCGCTATTACG
CCAGCTGGCGAAAGGGGGATGTGCTGCAAGGCGATTAAGTTGGGTAACGCCAGGGTTTTCCCAGTCACGA
CGTTGTAAAACGACGGCCAGTGAGCGCGCGTAATACGACTCACTATAGGGCGAATTGGGTACGTTGCTAG
CTTCGTACCTTATATTGAATTTTCAAAAATTCTTACTTTTTTTTTGGATGGACGCAAAGAAGTTTAATAA
TCATATTACATGGCATTACCACCATATACATATCCATATACATATCCATATCTAATCTTACTTATATGTT
GTGGAAATGTAAAGAGCCCCATTATCTTAGCCTAAAAAAACCTTCTCTTTGGAACTTTCAGTAATACGCT
TAACTGCTCATTGCTATATTGAAGTGCGGCCGCGCGTGGGCGTGGGCGGCGTGGGCGTCTAGACCGTGCG
TCCTCGTCTTCACCGGTCGCGTTCCTGAAACGCAGATGTGCCTCGCGCCGCACTGCTCCGAACAATAAAG
ATTCTACAATACTAGCTTTTATGGTTATGAAGAGGAAAAATTGGCAGTAACCTGGCCCCACAAACCTTCA
AATTAACGAATCAAATTAACAACCATAGGATGATAATGCGATTAGTTTTTTAGCCTTATTTCTGGGGTAA
TTAATCAGCGAAGCGATGATTTTTGATCTATTAACAGATATATAAATGGAAAAGCTGCATAACCACTTTA
ACTAATACTTTCAACATTTTCAGTTTGTATTACTTCTTATTCAAATGTCATAAAAGTATCAACAAAAAAT
TGTTAATATACCTCTATACTTTAACGTCAAGGAGAAAAAACTATACTCGAGGTCGACGGTATCGATAAGC
TTGATATCGAATTCCTGCAGCCCGGGATGTCTAAAGGTGAAGAATTATTCACTGGTGTTGTCCCAATTTT
GGTTGAATTAGATGGTGATGTTAATGGTCACAAATTTTCTGTCTCCGGTGAAGGTGAAGGTGATGCTACT
TACGGTAAATTGACCTTAAAATTGATTTGTACTACTGGTAAATTGCCAGTTCCATGGCCAACCTTAGTCA
CTACTTTAGGTTATGGTTTGCAATGTTTTGCTAGATACCCAGATCATATGAAACAACATGACTTTTTCAA
GTCTGCCATGCCAGAAGGTTATGTTCAAGAAAGAACTATTTTTTTCAAAGATGACGGTAACTACAAGACC
AGAGCTGAAGTCAAGTTTGAAGGTGATACCTTAGTTAATAGAATCGAATTAAAAGGTATTGATTTTAAAG
AAGATGGTAACATTTTAGGTCACAAATTGGAATACAACTATAACTCTCACAATGTTTACATCACTGCTGA
CAAACAAAAGAATGGTATCAAAGCTAACTTCAAAATTAGACACAACATTGAAGATGGTGGTGTTCAATTA
GCTGACCATTATCAACAAAATACTCCAATTGGTGATGGTCCAGTCTTGTTACCAGACAACCATTACTTAT
CCTATCAATCTGCCTTATCCAAAGATCCAAACGAAAAGAGAGACCACATGGTCTTGTTAGAATTTGTTAC
TGCTGCTGGTATTACCCATGGTATTGATGAATTGTACAAATAATAGGGCGCGCCACTTCTAAATAAGCGA
ATTTCTTATGATTTATGATTTTTATTATTAAATAAGTTATAAAAAAAATAAGTGTATACAAATTTTAAAG
TGACTCTTAGGTTTTAAAACGAAAATTCTTATTCTTGAGTAACTCTTTCCTGTAGGTCAGGTTGCTTTCT
CAGGTATAGTATGAGGTCGCTCTTATTGACCACACCTCTACCGGCAGATCCGCTAGGGATAACAGGGTAA
TATGAGCTCCAGCTTTTGTTCCCTTTAGTGAGGGTTAATTGCGCGCTTGGCGTAATCATGGTCATAGCTG
TTTCCTGTGTGAAATTGTTATCCGCTCACAATTCCACACAACATAGGAGCCGGAAGCATAAAGTGTAAAG
CCTGGGGTGCCTAATGAGTGAGGTAACTCACATTAATTGCGTTGCGCTCACTGCCCGCTTTCCAGTCGGG
AAACCTGTCGTGCCAGCTGCATTAATGAATCGGCCAACGCGCGGGGAGAGGCGGTTTGCGTATTGGGCGC
TCTTCCGCTTCCTCGCTCACTGACTCGCTGCGCTCGGTCGTTCGGCTGCGGCGAGCGGTATCAGCTCACT
CAAAGGCGGTAATACGGTTATCCACAGAATCAGGGGATAACGCAGGAAAGAACATGTGAGCAAAAGGCCA
GCAAAAGGCCAGGAACCGTAAAAAGGCCGCGTTGCTGGCGTTTTTCCATAGGCTCCGCCCCCCTGACGAG
CATCACAAAAATCGACGCTCAAGTCAGAGGTGGCGAAACCCGACAGGACTATAAAGATACCAGGCGTTTC
CCCCTGGAAGCTCCCTCGTGCGCTCTCCTGTTCCGACCCTGCCGCTTACCGGATACCTGTCCGCCTTTCT
CCCTTCGGGAAGCGTGGCGCTTTCTCATAGCTCACGCTGTAGGTATCTCAGTTCGGTGTAGGTCGTTCGC
TCCAAGCTGGGCTGTGTGCACGAACCCCCCGTTCAGCCCGACCGCTGCGCCTTATCCGGTAACTATCGTC
TTGAGTCCAACCCGGTAAGACACGACTTATCGCCACTGGCAGCAGCCACTGGTAACAGGATTAGCAGAGC
GAGGTATGTAGGCGGTGCTACAGAGTTCTTGAAGTGGTGGCCTAACTACGGCTACACTAGAAGGACAGTA
TTTGGTATCTGCGCTCTGCTGAAGCCAGTTACCTTCGGAAAAAGAGTTGGTAGCTCTTGATCCGGCAAAC
AAACCACCGCTGGTAGCGGTGGTTTTTTTGTTTGCAAGCAGCAGATTACGCGCAGAAAAAAAGGATCTCA
AGAAGATCCTTTGATCTTTTCTACGGGGTCTGACGCTCAGTGGAACGAAAACTCACGTTAAGGGATTTTG
GTCATGAGATTATCAAAAAGGATCTTCACCTAGATCCTTTTAAATTAAAAATGAAGTTTTAAATCAATCT
AAAGTATATATGAGTAAACTTGGTCTGACAGTTACCAATGCTTAATCAGTGAGGCACCTATCTCAGCGAT
CTGTCTATTTCGTTCATCCATAGTTGCCTGACTCCCCGTCGTGTAGATAACTACGATACGGGAGGGCTTA
CCATCTGGCCCCAGTGCTGCAATGATACCGCGAGACCCACGCTCACCGGCTCCAGATTTATCAGCAATAA
ACCAGCCAGCCGGAAGGGCCGAGCGCAGAAGTGGTCCTGCAACTTTATCCGCCTCCATCCAGTCTATTAA
TTGTTGCCGGGAAGCTAGAGTAAGTAGTTCGCCAGTTAATAGTTTGCGCAACGTTGTTGCCATTGCTACA
GGCATCGTGGTGTCACGCTCGTCGTTTGGTATGGCTTCATTCAGCTCCGGTTCCCAACGATCAAGGCGAG
TTACATGATCCCCCATGTTGTGCAAAAAAGCGGTTAGCTCCTTCGGTCCTCCGATCGTTGTCAGAAGTAA
GTTGGCCGCAGTGTTATCACTCATGGTTATGGCAGCACTGCATAATTCTCTTACTGTCATGCCATCCGTA
AGATGCTTTTCTGTGACTGGTGAGTACTCAACCAAGTCATTCTGAGAATAGTGTATGCGGCGACCGAGTT
GCTCTTGCCCGGCGTCAATACGGGATAATACCGCGCCACATAGCAGAACTTTAAAAGTGCTCATCATTGG
AAAACGTTCTTCGGGGCGAAAACTCTCAAGGATCTTACCGCTGTTGAGATCCAGTTCGATGTAACCCACT
CGTGCACCCAACTGATCTTCAGCATCTTTTACTTTCACCAGCGTTTCTGGGTGAGCAAAAACAGGAAGGC
AAAATGCCGCAAAAAAGGGAATAAGGGCGACACGGAAATGTTGAATACTCATACTCTTCCTTTTTCAATA
TTATTGAAGCATTTATCAGGGTTATTGTCTCATGAGCGGATACATATTTGAATGTATTTAGAAAAATAAA
CAAATAGGGGTTCCGCGCACATTTCCCCGAAAAGTGCCACCTGGGTCCTTTTCATCACGTGCTATAAAAA
TAATTATAATTTAAATTTTTTAATATAAATATATAAATTAAAAATAGAAAGTAAAAAAAGAAATTAAAGA
AAAAATAGTTTTTGTTTTCCGAAGATGTAAAAGACTCTAGGGGGATCGCCAACAAATACTACCTTTTATC
TTGCTCTTCCTGCTCTCAGGTATTAATGCCGAATTGTTTCATCTTGTCTGTGTAGAAGACCACACACGAA
AATCCTGTGATTTTACATTTTACTTATCGTTAATCGAATGTATATCTATTTAATCTGCTTTTCTTGTCTA
ATAAATATATATGTAAAGTACGCTTTTTGTTGAAATTTTTTAAACCTTTGTTTATTTTTTTTTCTTCATT
CCGTAACTCTTCTACCTTCTTTATTTACTTTCTAAAATCCAAATACAAAACATAAAAATAAATAAACACA
GAGTAAATTCCCAAATTATTCCATCATTAAAAGATACGAGGCGCGTGTAAGTTACAGGCAAGCGATCCGT
CCTAAGAAACCATTATTATCATGACATTAACCTATAAAAATAGGCGTATCACGAGGCCCTTTCGTC
